Addgene plasmid #221724: pCS2+-FLAG3-drN-hsAgo2
Purpose: Expression of human Ago2 with N-terminal 3xFLAG tag in zebrafish embryos. Swapped N-domain for zebrafish Ago2 N-domain.
Depositing lab: David Bartel. Depositing organization: Whitehead Institute for Biomedical Research. Publication: A Seed Mismatch Enhances Argonaute2-Catalyzed Cleavage and Partially Rescues Severely Impaired Cleavage Found in Fish. Chen GR, Sive H, Bartel DP. Mol Cell. 2017 Dec 21;68(6):1095-1107.e5. doi: 10.1016/j.molcel.2017.11.032. PubMed 29272705.
Backbone
  Vector backbone: pCS2+
  Vector type: Fish expression
Growth in bacteria
  Bacterial resistance: Ampicillin, 100 μg/mL
  Growth temperature: 37°C
  Growth strain: DH5alpha
  Copy number: High Copy
Gene/Insert
  Gene/Insert name: drN-hsAgo2
  Species: H. sapiens (human)
  Mutation: Swap of N-domain for zebrafish Ago2 N-domain
  Entrez Gene: AGO2 (a.k.a. CASC7, EIF2C2, LESKRES, LINC00980, PPD, Q10)
  Promoter: simian CMV IE94
  Tag / fusion protein: 3xFLAG (N terminal on insert)
  Cloning method: Gibson Cloning
  Sequencing primers: 5′ SP6 (5' of insert)
Terms and licenses: Academic/Nonprofit Terms; Industry Terms: Not Available to Industry
How to cite: pCS2+-FLAG3-drN-hsAgo2 was a gift from David Bartel (Addgene plasmid # 221724 ; http://n2t.net/addgene:221724 ; RRID:Addgene_221724)
