[The description below was written by a language model from this plasmid's Addgene catalogue record and pLannotate feature annotations shown in this document.]
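Description:
pCS2+-FLAG3-drN-hsAgo2 is a 6.8 kb expression plasmid built on the pCS2+ backbone and catalogued as a fish expression vector, intended for producing a chimeric Argonaute2 protein in zebrafish embryos. In bacteria it replicates from a high-copy ColE1/pUC-type origin and is selected with ampicillin through the β-lactamase gene. An f1 origin and remnants of the lac region (lac promoter and operator, CAP site, lacI and lacZα fragments) are carried over from the parental cloning vector and have no stated role here.

The insert encodes human AGO2, the catalytic "slicer" component of the RNA-induced silencing complex, in which the N-domain has been replaced by the corresponding domain of zebrafish Ago2, with a 3xFLAG tag fused to the N terminus for detection or immunopurification. The automated annotation matches the coding region to a mammalian AGO2 reference (the rabbit orthologue) beginning some distance downstream of the SP6 promoter. It does not separately call the FLAG tag or the swapped fish segment, which presumably lie in the unannotated stretch at the 5′ end of the open reading frame. Transcription in vertebrate cells is driven by the simian CMV IE94 enhancer/promoter, and an SV40 polyadenylation signal lies downstream of the insert. An SP6 promoter sits between the CMV promoter and the coding sequence, an arrangement that in pCS2+ vectors allows in vitro synthesis of mRNA for embryo injection. A T7 promoter fragment and a T3 promoter flank the downstream side in the opposite orientation.

The associated publication concerns the severely impaired target cleavage of fish Ago2, so this domain swap appears designed to test how the zebrafish N-domain affects the slicing activity of the human protein.
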