Features (pLannotate 1.2.2; 15 found; start..end, strand, type, name):
     35..53      +  promoter       SP6 promoter: promoter for bacteriophage SP6 RNA polymerase
    259..2775    +  CDS            AGO2 (sequence partly withheld): AGO2_RABIT - Also known as EIF2C2. Experimental evidence at protein level: Swiss-Prot protein existence level 1. Required for RNA-mediated gene silencing (RNAi) by the RNA- induced silencing complex (RISC). The 'minimal RISC' appears to include AGO2 bound to a short guide RNA such as a microRNA (miRNA) or short interfering RNA (siRNA). These guide RNAs direct RISC to complementary mRNAs that are targets for RISC-mediated gene silencing. The precise mechanism of gene silencing depends on the degree of complementarity between the miRNA or siRNA and its target. Binding of RISC to a perfectly comp
   2810..2827    -  promoter       T7 promoter (fragment): promoter for bacteriophage T7 RNA polymerase
   2832..2966    -  polyA_signal   SV40 poly(A) signal: SV40 polyadenylation signal
   3079..3097    -  promoter       T3 promoter: promoter for bacteriophage T3 RNA polymerase
   3142..3158    -  protein_bind   lac operator: The lac repressor binds to the lac operator to inhibit transcription in E. coli. This inhibition can be relieved by adding lactose or isopropyl-β-D-thiogalactopyranoside (IPTG). lac repressor encoded by lacI
   3166..3196    -  promoter       lac promoter: promoter for the E. coli lac operon
   3211..3232    -  protein_bind   CAP binding site: CAP binding activates transcription in the presence of cAMP. E. coli catabolite activator protein
   3245..3337    -  CDS            lacI (fragment): lac repressor; lacI; The lac repressor binds to the lac operator to inhibit transcription in E. coli. This inhibition can be relieved by adding lactose or isopropyl-β-D-thiogalactopyranoside (IPTG).
   3520..4108    -  rep_origin     ori: high-copy-number ColE1/pMB1/pBR322/pUC origin of replication
   4279..5139    -  CDS            AmpR: β-lactamase; bla; confers resistance to ampicillin, carbenicillin, and related antibiotics
   5140..5244    -  promoter       AmpR promoter: bla
   5297..5725    -  rep_origin     f1 ori (sequence partly withheld): f1 bacteriophage origin of replication; arrow indicates direction of (+) strand synthesis
   5730..5796    -  CDS            lacZα (fragment): LacZα fragment of β-galactosidase; lacZ fragment
   5803..6780    +  promoter       CMV IE94 promoter: enhancer/promoter region of simian cytomegalovirus major immediate early transcription unit IE94
>Addgene plasmid #221724 | pCS2+-FLAG3-drN-hsAgo2 | addgene full sequence | sequence record 449653 | Addgene NGS Result
CGCCATTCTGCCTGGGGACGTCGGAGCAAGCTTGATTTAGGTGACACTATAGAATACAAGCTACTTGTTC
TTTTTGCAGGATCCATGGACTACAAAGACCATGACGGAGATTACAAAGACCACGACATCGACTACAAAGA
TGACGATGACAAGGGAGGATATCCCATTGGAGCAGCTGGTGCTACTGAGCTGTTTCAGGGACGTCCGTCT
TCAGGGTCAGATGTCTCTGCTCCTGCGTCTCCTCCAGCACCACAAGAATATGTCTTCAAACCACCTCAGC
GGCCAGACTTTGGCACAATGGGTAGGACAATCAAGCTTCAGGCCAACTTCTTTGAAATGGAAATTCCCAA
GTTGGAGGTTTATCATTATGAAATAGACATCAAGCCTGAGAAATGCCCACGGAGAGTTAACCGTGAAATA
GTTGAGCACATGGTCCAGCACTTTAAAACGCAGATCTTTGGAGATCGAAAGCCTGTGTATGATGGGAGGA
AGAATCTCTACACTGCCATGCCTTTACCCATTGGAAGAGACAAAGTGGAGCTGGAGGTCACGATTCCTGG
GGAGGGAAAAGACAGGAGCTTTAAAGTCGCTATAAAGTGGATGTCCTGTGTCAGTCTGCAAGCTTTGCAT
GAAGCACTCTCTGGACGGCTACCAAACATCCCTTTCGAGACCATTCAGGCTCTGGATGTTGTCATGAGGC
ACTTGCCATCCATGAGGTACACCCCCGTGGGCCGCTCCTTCTTCACCGCGTCCGAAGGCTGCTCTAACCC
TCTTGGCGGGGGCCGAGAAGTGTGGTTTGGCTTCCATCAGTCCGTCCGGCCTTCTCTCTGGAAAATGATG
CTGAATATTGATGTGTCAGCAACAGCGTTTTACAAGGCACAGCCAGTAATCGAGTTTGTTTGTGAAGTTT
TGGATTTTAAAAGTATTGAAGAACAACAAAAACCTCTGACAGATTCCCAAAGGGTAAAGTTTACCAAAGA
AATTAAAGGTCTAAAGGTGGAGATAACGCACTGTGGGCAGATGAAGAGGAAGTACCGCGTCTGCAATGTG
ACCCGGCGGCCCGCCAGTCACCAAACATTCCCGCTGCAGCAGGAGAGCGGGCAGACGGTGGAGTGCACGG
TGGCCCAGTATTTCAAGGACAGGCACAAGCTTGTTCTGCGCTACCCCCACCTCCCATGTTTACAAGTCGG
ACAGGAGCAGAAACACACCTACCTTCCCCTGGAGGTCTGTAACATTGTGGCAGGACAAAGATGTATTAAA
AAATTAACGGACAATCAGACCTCAACCATGATCAGAGCAACTGCTAGGTCGGCGCCCGATCGGCAAGAAG
AGATTAGCAAATTGATGCGAAGTGCAAGTTTCAACACAGATCCATACGTCCGTGAATTTGGAATCATGGT
CAAAGATGAGATGACAGACGTGACTGGGCGGGTGCTGCAGCCGCCCTCCATCCTCTACGGGGGCAGGAAT
AAAGCTATTGCGACCCCTGTCCAGGGCGTCTGGGACATGCGGAAC
[405 nt withheld, positions 1516-1920]
AACAACATCCTGCTGCCCCAGGGCAGGCCGCCGGTGTTCCAGCAGCCCGTCATCTTTCTGGGAGCAGACG
TCACTCACCCCCCCGCCGGGGATGGGAAGAAGCCCTCCATTGCCGCCGTGGTGGGCAGCATGGACGCCCA
CCCCAATCGCTACTGCGCCACCGTGCGCGTGCAGCAGCACCGGCAGGAGATCATACAAGACCTGGCCGCC
ATGGTCCGCGAGCTCCTCATCCAGTTCTACAAGTCCACGCGCTTCAAGCCCACCCGCATCATCTTCTACC
GCGACGGTGTCTCTGAAGGCCAGTTCCAGCAGGTTCTCCACCACGAGTTGCTGGCCATCCGTGAGGCCTG
TATCAAGCTAGAAAAAGACTACCAGCCCGGGATCACCTTCATCGTGGTGCAGAAGAGGCACCACACCCGG
CTCTTCTGCACTGACAAGAACGAGCGGGTTGGGAAAAGTGGAAACATTCCAGCAGGCACGACTGTGGACA
CGAAAATCACCCACCCCACCGAGTTCGACTTCTACCTGTGTAGTCACGCTGGCATCCAGGGGACAAGCAG
GCCTTCGCACTATCACGTCCTCTGGGACGACAATCGTTTCTCCTCTGATGAGCTGCAGATCCTAACCTAC
CAGCTGTGTCACACCTACGTGCGCTGCACACGCTCCGTGTCCATCCCAGCGCCAGCATACTACGCTCACC
TGGTGGCCTTCCGGGCCAGGTACCACCTGGTGGATAAGGAACATGACAGTGCTGAAGGAAGCCATACCTC
TGGGCAGAGTAACGGGCGAGACCACCAAGCACTGGCCAAGGCGGTCCAGGTTCACCAAGACACTCTGCGC
ACCATGTACTTTGCTTGATAGGATCGAATCGGACTTTCGAATTCTAGAACTATAGTGAGTCGTATTACGT
AGATCCAGACATGATAAGATACATTGATGAGTTTGGACAAACCACAACTAGAATGCAGTGAAAAAAATGC
TTTATTTGTGAAATTTGTGATGCTATTGCTTTATTTGTAACCATTATAAGCTGCAATAAACAAGTTAACA
ACAACAATTGCATTCATTTTATGTTTCAGGTTCAGGGGGAGGTGTGGGAGGTTTTTTAATTCGCGGCCGC
GGCGCCAATGCATTGGGCCCGGTACCCAGCTTTTGTTCCCTTTAGTGAGGGTTAATTGCGCGCTTGGCGT
AATCATGGTCATAGCTGTTTCCTGTGTGAAATTGTTATCCGCTCACAATTCCACACAACATACGAGCCGG
GAGCATAAAGTGTAAAGCCTGGGGTGCCTAATGAGTGAGCTAACTCACATTAATTGCGTTGCGCTCACTG
CCCGCTTTCCAGTCGGGAAACCTGTCGTGCCAGCTGCATTAATGAATCGGCCAACGCGCGGGGAGAGGCG
GTTTGCGTATTGGGCGCTCTTCCGCTTCCTCGCTCACTGACTCGCTGCGCTCGGTCGTTCGGCTGCGGCG
AGCGGTATCAGCTCACTCAAAGGCGGTAATACGGTTATCCACAGAATCAGGGGATAACGCAGGAAAGAAC
ATGTGAGCAAAAGGCCAGCAAAAGGCCAGGAACCGTAAAAAGGCCGCGTTGCTGGCGTTTTTCCATAGGC
TCCGCCCCCCTGACGAGCATCACAAAAATCGACGCTCAAGTCAGAGGTGGCGAAACCCGACAGGACTATA
AAGATACCAGGCGTTTCCCCCTGGAAGCTCCCTCGTGCGCTCTCCTGTTCCGACCCTGCCGCTTACCGGA
TACCTGTCCGCCTTTCTCCCTTCGGGAAGCGTGGCGCTTTCTCATAGCTCACGCTGTAGGTATCTCAGTT
CGGTGTAGGTCGTTCGCTCCAAGCTGGGCTGTGTGCACGAACCCCCCGTTCAGCCCGACCGCTGCGCCTT
ATCCGGTAACTATCGTCTTGAGTCCAACCCGGTAAGACACGACTTATCGCCACTGGCAGCAGCCACTGGT
AACAGGATTAGCAGAGCGAGGTATGTAGGCGGTGCTACAGAGTTCTTGAAGTGGTGGCCTAACTACGGCT
ACACTAGAAGAACAGTATTTGGTATCTGCGCTCTGCTGAAGCCAGTTACCTTCGGAAAAAGAGTTGGTAG
CTCTTGATCCGGCAAACAAACCACCGCTGGTAGCGGTGGTTTTTTTGTTTGCAAGCAGCAGATTACGCGC
AGAAAAAAAGGATCTCAAGAAGATCCTTTGATCTTTTCTACGGGGTCTGACGCTCAGTGGAACGAAAACT
CACGTTAAGGGATTTTGGTCATGAGATTATCAAAAAGGATCTTCACCTAGATCCTTTTAAATTAAAAATG
AAGTTTTAAATCAATCTAAAGTATATATGAGTAAACTTGGTCTGACAGTTACCAATGCTTAATCAGTGAG
GCACCTATCTCAGCGATCTGTCTATTTCGTTCATCCATAGTTGCCTGACTCCCCGTCGTGTAGATAACTA
CGATACGGGAGGGCTTACCATCTGGCCCCAGTGCTGCAATGATACCGCGAGACCCACGCTCACCGGCTCC
AGATTTATCAGCAATAAACCAGCCAGCCGGAAGGGCCGAGCGCAGAAGTGGTCCTGCAACTTTATCCGCC
TCCATCCAGTCTATTAATTGTTGCCGGGAAGCTAGAGTAAGTAGTTCGCCAGTTAATAGTTTGCGCAACG
TTGTTGCCATTGCTACAGGCATCGTGGTGTCACGCTCGTCGTTTGGTATGGCTTCATTCAGCTCCGGTTC
CCAACGATCAAGGCGAGTTACATGATCCCCCATGTTGTGCAAAAAAGCGGTTAGCTCCTTCGGTCCTCCG
ATCGTTGTCAGAAGTAAGTTGGCCGCAGTGTTATCACTCATGGTTATGGCAGCACTGCATAATTCTCTTA
CTGTCATGCCATCCGTAAGATGCTTTTCTGTGACTGGTGAGTACTCAACCAAGTCATTCTGAGAATAGTG
TATGCGGCGACCGAGTTGCTCTTGCCCGGCGTCAATACGGGATAATACCGCGCCACATAGCAGAACTTTA
AAAGTGCTCATCATTGGAAAACGTTCTTCGGGGCGAAAACTCTCAAGGATCTTACCGCTGTTGAGATCCA
GTTCGATGTAACCCACTCGTGCACCCAACTGATCTTCAGCATCTTTTACTTTCACCAGCGTTTCTGGGTG
AGCAAAAACAGGAAGGCAAAATGCCGCAAAAAAGGGAATAAGGGCGACACGGAAATGTTGAATACTCATA
CTCTTCCTTTTTCAATATTATTGAAGCATTTATCAGGGTTATTGTCTCATGAGCGGATACATATTTGAAT
GTATTTAGAAAAATAAACAAATAGGGGTTCCGCGCACATTTCCCCGAAAAGTGCCACCTAAATTGTAAGC
GTTAATATTTTGTTAAAATTCGCGTTAAATTTTTGTTAAATCAGCTCATTTTTTAACCAATAGGCCGAAA
TCGGCAAAATCCCTTATAAATCAAAAGAATAGACCGAGATAGGGT
[37 nt withheld, positions 5396-5432]
AAAGAACGTGGACTCCAACGTCAAAGG
[49 nt withheld, positions 5460-5508]
T
[91 nt withheld, positions 5510-5600]
G
[124 nt withheld, positions 5602-5725]
CCCATTCGCCATTCAGGCTGCGCAACTGTTGGGAAGGGCGATCGGTGCGGGCCTCTTCGCTATTACGCCA
GTCGACCGCCAATTCAATATGGCGTATATGGACTCATGCCAATTCAATATGGTGGATCTGGACCTGTGCC
AATTCAATATGGCGTATATGGACTCGTGCCAATTCAATATGGTGGATCTGGACCCCAGCCAATTCAATAT
GGCGGACTTGGCACCATGCCAATTCAATATGGCGGACCTGGCACTGTGCCAACTGGGGAGGGGTCTACTT
GGCACGGTGCCAAGTTTGAGGAGGGGTCTTGGCCCTGTGCCAAGTCCGCCATATTGAATTGGCATGGTGC
CAATAATGGCGGCCATATTGGCTATATGCCAGGATCAATATATAGGCAATATCCAATATGGCCCTATGCC
AATATGGCTATTGGCCAGGTTCAATACTATGTATTGGCCCTATGCCATATAGTATTCCATATATGGGTTT
TCCTATTGACGTAGATAGCCCCTCCCAATGGGCGGTCCCATATACCATATATGGGGCTTCCTAATACCGC
CCATAGCCACTCCCCCATTGACGTCAATGGTCTCTATATATGGTCTTTCCTATTGACGTCATATGGGCGG
TCCTATTGACGTATATGGCGCCTCCCCCATTGACGTCAATTACGGTAAATGGCCCGCCTGGCTCAATGCC
CATTGACGTCAATAGGACCACCCACCATTGACGTCAATGGGATGGCTCATTGCCCATTCATATCCGTTCT
CACGCCCCCTATTGACGTCAATGACGGTAAATGGCCCACTTGGCAGTACATCAATATCTATTAATAGTAA
CTTGGCAAGTACATTACTATTGGAAGTACGCCAGGGTACATTGGCAGTACTCCCATTGACGTCAATGGCG
GTAAATGGCCCGCGATGGCTGCCAAGTACATCCCCATTGACGTCAATGGGGAGGGGCAATGACGCAAATG
GGCGTTCCATTGACGTAAATGGGCGGTAGGCGTGCCTAATGGGAGGTCTATATAAGCAATGCTCGTTTAG
GGAAC
